Addgene plasmid #210649: pJL1-FETCH2-StrepII
Purpose: In vitro expression of FETCH reporter from the T7 promoter
Depositing lab: Michael Jewett. Depositing organization: Northwestern University. Publication: Cell-Free Translation Quantification via a Fluorescent Minihelix. Willi JA, Karim AS, Jewett MC. ACS Synth Biol. 2024 Jul 19;13(7):2253-2259. doi: 10.1021/acssynbio.4c00266. Epub 2024 Jul 9. PubMed 38979618.
Backbone
  Vector backbone: pJL1
  Vector type: Synthetic Biology
Growth in bacteria
  Bacterial resistance: Kanamycin, 50 μg/mL
  Growth temperature: 37°C
  Growth strain: DH5alpha
  Copy number: High Copy
Gene/Insert
  Gene/Insert name: FETCH2
  Species: Synthetic
  Promoter: T7
  Tag / fusion protein: Strep-TagII (C terminal on insert)
  Cloning method: Gibson Cloning
  Sequencing primers: 5′ T7.F; 3′ T7-term.R
Terms and licenses: Academic/Nonprofit Terms; Industry Terms: Not Available to Industry
Depositor comments: Gibson cloning used NdeI (5') and SalI (3') sites
How to cite: pJL1-FETCH2-StrepII was a gift from Michael Jewett (Addgene plasmid # 210649 ; http://n2t.net/addgene:210649 ; RRID:Addgene_210649)
