[The description below was written by a language model from this plasmid's Addgene catalogue record and pLannotate feature annotations shown in this document.]
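Description:
pJL1-FETCH2-StrepII is a very compact (about 1.8 kb) synthetic-biology plasmid built on the pJL1 backbone, a minimal vector designed for cell-free (in vitro) transcription–translation rather than for expression in living cells. It is propagated in standard E. coli cloning strains through a high-copy ColE1/pUC-type origin of replication and selected with kanamycin via an aph(3')-Ia aminoglycoside phosphotransferase gene, which lies on the opposite strand from the expression cassette.

The expression cassette consists of a bacteriophage T7 promoter, the efficient ribosome binding site from T7 gene 10, the synthetic FETCH2 coding sequence with a C-terminal Strep-Tag II, and a T7 terminator. Transcription therefore depends on T7 RNA polymerase supplied in the reaction. The FETCH2 insert itself is not annotated in the feature table, but the space between the RBS and the Strep-Tag II is only a few dozen nucleotides, consistent with a very short open reading frame; the associated publication title describes the reporter as a fluorescent minihelix for quantifying cell-free translation. The Strep-Tag II allows capture or detection with Strep-Tactin. A short fragment annotated as the SET1 solubility tag sits between the tag and the terminator; since it derives from T7 gene 10 sequence, this may simply be a homology hit in the region upstream of the terminator rather than a translated element, and the record does not clarify this. The insert was introduced by Gibson assembly at the NdeI and SalI sites. The plasmid serves as a template for in vitro expression of the FETCH reporter as a translation readout in cell-free systems.
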