Features (pLannotate 1.2.2; 7 found; start..end, strand, type, name):
     17..605     +  rep_origin     ori: high-copy-number ColE1/pMB1/pBR322/pUC origin of replication
    633..651     +  promoter       T7 promoter: promoter for bacteriophage T7 RNA polymerase
    683..705     +  RBS            RBS: efficient ribosome binding site from bacteriophage T7 gene 10 (Olins and Rangwala, 1989)
    752..774     +  CDS            Strep-Tag II (fragment): peptide that binds Strep-Tactin®, an engineered form of streptavidin
    787..836     +  CDS            SET1 (fragment): solubility-enhancement tag derived from T7 phage gene 10B
    844..891     +  terminator     T7 terminator: transcription terminator for bacteriophage T7 RNA polymerase
    909..1724    -  CDS            KanR: aminoglycoside phosphotransferase; aph(3')-Ia; confers resistance to kanamycin in bacteria or G418 (Geneticin®) in eukaryotes
>Addgene plasmid #210649 | pJL1-FETCH2-StrepII | addgene full sequence | sequence record 419667 | Addgene NGS Result
AGATCAAAGGATCTTCTTGAGATCCTTTTTTTCTGCGCGTAATCTGCTGCTTGCAAACAAAAAAACCACC
GCTACCAGCGGTGGTTTGTTTGCCGGATCAAGAGCTACCAACTCTTTTTCCGAAGGTAACTGGCTTCAGC
AGAGCGCAGATACCAAATACTGTTCTTCTAGTGTAGCCGTAGTTAGGCCACCACTTCAAGAACTCTGTAG
CACCGCCTACATACCTCGCTCTGCTAATCCTGTTACCAGTGGCTGCTGCCAGTGGCGATAAGTCGTGTCT
TACCGGGTTGGACTCAAGACGATAGTTACCGGATAAGGCGCAGCGGTCGGGCTGAACGGGGGGTTCGTGC
ACACAGCCCAGCTTGGAGCGAACGACCTACACCGAACTGAGATACCTACAGCGTGAGCTATGAGAAAGCG
CCACGCTTCCCGAAGGGAGAAAGGCGGACAGGTATCCGGTAAGCGGCAGGGTCGGAACAGGAGAGCGCAC
GAGGGAGCTTCCAGGGGGAAACGCCTGGTATCTTTATAGTCCTGTCGGGTTTCGCCACCTCTGACTTGAG
CGTCGATTTTTGTGATGCTCGTCAGGGGGGCGGAGCCTATGGAAAAACGCCAGCAACGCGATCCCGCGAA
ATTAATACGACTCACTATAGGGAGACCACAACGGTTTCCCTCTAGAAATAATTTTGTTTAACTTTAAGAA
GGAGATATACATATGCATCGCTGGTGCTGTCCTGGCTGTTGCAAGACCTTCTGGAGCCATCCGCAGTTCG
AAAAATAAGTCGACCGGCTGCTAACAAAGCCCGAAAGGAAGCTGAGTTGGCTGCTGCCACCGCTGAGCAA
TAACTAGCATAACCCCTTGGGGCCTCTAAACGGGTCTTGAGGGGTTTTTTGCTGAAAGCCAATTCTGATT
AGAAAAACTCATCGAGCATCAAATGAAACTGCAATTTATTCATATCAGGATTATCAATACCATATTTTTG
AAAAAGCCGTTTCTGTAATGAAGGAGAAAACTCACCGAGGCAGTTCCATAGGATGGCAAGATCCTGGTAT
CGGTCTGCGATTCCGACTCGTCCAACATCAATACAACCTATTAATTTCCCCTCGTCAAAAATAAGGTTAT
CAAGTGAGAAATCACCATGAGTGACGACTGAATCCGGTGAGAATGGCAAAAGCTTATGCATTTCTTTCCA
GACTTGTTCAACAGGCCAGCCATTACGCTCGTCATCAAAATCACTCGCATCAACCAAACCGTTATTCATT
CGTGATTGCGCCTGAGCGAGACGAAATACGCGATCGCTGTTAAAAGGACAATTACAAACAGGAATCGAAT
GCAACCGGCGCAGGAACACTGCCAGCGCATCAACAATATTTTCACCTGAATCAGGATATTCTTCTAATAC
CTGGAATGCTGTTTTCCCGGGGATCGCAGTGGTGAGTAACCATGCATCATCAGGAGTACGGATAAAATGC
TTGATGGTCGGAAGAGGCATAAATTCCGTCAGCCAGTTTAGTCTGACCATCTCATCTGTAACATCATTGG
CAACGCTACCTTTGCCATGTTTCAGAAACAACTCTGGCGCATCGGGCTTCCCATACAATCGATAGATTGT
CGCACCTGATTGCCCGACATTATCGCGAGCCCATTTATACCCATATAAATCAGCATCCATGTTGGAATTT
AATCGCGGCTTCGAGCAAGACGTTTCCCGTTGAATATGGCTCATAACACCCCTTGTATTACTGTTTATGT
AAGCAGACAGTTTTATTGTTCATGATGATATATTTTTATCTTGTGCAATGTAACATCAGAGATTTTGAGA
CACAACGTG
