>Addgene plasmid #210649 | pJL1-FETCH2-StrepII | depositor partial sequence | sequence record 410617 | FETCH2-StrepII
ATGCATCGCTGGTGCTGTCCTGGCTGTTGCAAGACCTTCTGGAGCCATCCGCAGTTCGAAAAATAA
